Addgene plasmid #68276: pED54pRS306 pRPS2-Ste7DS NLS(4E)-mCherry
Purpose: SKARS: Fus3 and Kss1 MAPK activity sensor: Ste7DS 2xNLS(4E) mCherry Non functional sensor with phospho-mimicking NLS
Depositing lab: Serge Pelet. Depositing organization: Universite de Lausanne (UNIL). Publication: Dynamic single cell measurements of kinase activity by synthetic kinase activity relocation sensors. Durandau E, Aymoz D, Pelet S. BMC Biol. 2015 Aug 1;13:55. doi: 10.1186/s12915-015-0163-z. PubMed 26231587.
Backbone
  Vector backbone: pRS306
  Vector type: Yeast Expression
  Selectable markers: URA3
Growth in bacteria
  Bacterial resistance: Ampicillin, 100 μg/mL
  Growth temperature: 37°C
  Growth strain: DH5alpha
  Copy number: High Copy
Gene/Insert
  Gene/Insert name: Ste7DS NLS(4E) mCherry
  Species: Synthetic
  Promoter: RPS2
  Tag / fusion protein: mCherry (C terminal on insert)
  Cloning method: Restriction Enzyme; 5′ cloning site HindIII (not destroyed); 3′ cloning site XhoI (not destroyed)
  Sequencing primers: 5′ T7; 3′ T3
Terms and licenses: Academic/Nonprofit Terms; Industry Terms: Not Available to Industry
How to cite: pED54pRS306 pRPS2-Ste7DS NLS(4E)-mCherry was a gift from Serge Pelet (Addgene plasmid # 68276 ; http://n2t.net/addgene:68276 ; RRID:Addgene_68276)
