[The description below was written by a language model from this plasmid's Addgene catalogue record and pLannotate feature annotations shown in this document.]
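Description:
pED54pRS306 pRPS2-Ste7DS NLS(4E)-mCherry is a yeast expression construct built on pRS306, an integrating shuttle vector. No yeast replication origin or centromere appears among the annotated features, which fits the integrative nature of this backbone. In E. coli it is propagated at high copy through a ColE1/pUC-type origin with ampicillin resistance (bla), and it also carries an f1 origin. In Saccharomyces cerevisiae, selection relies on the URA3 marker with its own promoter, which complements uracil auxotrophy and can be counterselected with 5-FOA. T7 and T3 promoters, along with lacZα and lac regulatory remnants of the original cloning region, flank the insert.

The payload, cloned between HindIII and XhoI, is a synthetic kinase activity relocation sensor (SKARS) for the mating-pathway MAPKs Fus3 and Kss1. Expression is driven by the RPS2 promoter. This promoter is not annotated as such, but it presumably occupies the region upstream of the insert, where a short MON1 fragment is detected, possibly adjoining genomic sequence. The open reading frame begins with a short fragment of Ste7 that serves as the MAPK docking site (Ste7DS). According to the record this is followed by two copies of a nuclear localisation signal, which lie in an unannotated stretch, and then by a C-terminal mCherry and the CYC1 terminator. In this variant, the 4E designation indicates that the NLS carries phospho-mimicking glutamate substitutions, so the reporter mimics the phosphorylated state regardless of kinase activity. The record describes it as a non-functional sensor, so it would suit use as a control alongside responsive SKARS versions in single-cell imaging of MAPK signalling dynamics.
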