Features (pLannotate 1.2.2; 20 found; start..end, strand, type, name):
   1009..1119    +  CDS            STE7 (fragment): STE7_YEAST - Experimental evidence at protein level: Swiss-Prot protein existence level 1. Serine/threonine protein kinase required for cell-type- specific transcription and signal transduction in yeast. It is thought that it is phosphorylated by the ste11 protein kinase and that it can phosphorylate the FUS3 and or KSS1 kinases. From Saccharomyces cerevisiae (strain ATCC 204508 / S288c) (Baker's yeast).
   1309..2010    +  CDS            mCherry: mCherry is a basic (constitutively fluorescent) red fluorescent protein published in 2004, derived from Discosoma sp.. It is reported to be a very rapidly-maturing monomer with low acid sensitivity.
   2026..2273    +  terminator     CYC1 terminator: S. cerevisiae CYC1; transcription terminator for CYC1
   2296..2314    -  promoter       T3 promoter: promoter for bacteriophage T3 RNA polymerase
   2359..2375    -  protein_bind   lac operator: The lac repressor binds to the lac operator to inhibit transcription in E. coli. This inhibition can be relieved by adding lactose or isopropyl-β-D-thiogalactopyranoside (IPTG). lac repressor encoded by lacI
   2383..2413    -  promoter       lac promoter: promoter for the E. coli lac operon
   2428..2449    -  protein_bind   CAP binding site: CAP binding activates transcription in the presence of cAMP. E. coli catabolite activator protein
   2462..2554    -  CDS            lacI (fragment): lac repressor; lacI; The lac repressor binds to the lac operator to inhibit transcription in E. coli. This inhibition can be relieved by adding lactose or isopropyl-β-D-thiogalactopyranoside (IPTG).
   2737..3325    -  rep_origin     ori: high-copy-number ColE1/pMB1/pBR322/pUC origin of replication
   3496..4356    -  CDS            AmpR: β-lactamase; bla; confers resistance to ampicillin, carbenicillin, and related antibiotics
   4357..4461    -  promoter       AmpR promoter: bla
   4556..4591    +  CDS            rop (fragment): Rop protein, which maintains plasmids at low copy number; rop
   4693..4740    +  misc_feature   bom (fragment): basis of mobility region from pBR322
   4751..4966    +  promoter       URA3 promoter: S. cerevisiae URA3
   4967..5770    +  CDS            URA3: orotidine-5'-phosphate decarboxylase, required for uracil biosynthesis; S. cerevisiae URA3; yeast auxotrophic marker, counterselectable with 5-fluoroorotic acid (5-FOA)
   5849..5898    +  misc_feature   bom (fragment): basis of mobility region from pBR322
   5899..6354    -  rep_origin     f1 ori (sequence partly withheld): f1 bacteriophage origin of replication; arrow indicates direction of (+) strand synthesis
   6362..6519    -  CDS            lacZα (fragment): LacZα fragment of β-galactosidase; lacZ fragment
   6522..6540    +  promoter       T7 promoter: promoter for bacteriophage T7 RNA polymerase
   6548..100     -  CDS            MON1 (fragment) (across the origin): MON1_YEAST - Also known as AUT12. Experimental evidence at protein level: Swiss-Prot protein existence level 1. In complex with CCZ1, is required for multiple vacuole delivery pathways including the cytoplasm to vacuole transport (Cvt), autophagy, pexophagy and endocytosis. The CCZ1-MON1 complex acts at the fusion of vesicles with the vacuole, through its regulation of the SNARE complex during the coordinated priming and docking stages of fusion, and particularly at the stage of tethering/docking (PubMed:12134085, PubMed:12364329, PubMed:12387888, PubMed:14662743, PubMed:15721293). The CCZ1-MO
>Addgene plasmid #68276 | pED54pRS306 pRPS2-Ste7DS NLS(4E)-mCherry | depositor full sequence | sequence record 119442 | pED54pRS306 pRPS2-Ste7DS NLS(4E)-mCherry sequence 6552 bps
TCGTTGCCACGATTGGAATACCCTCAAAATTCCCACTTTTACTATGCTTCAATTGACCCTTCGGTATCTC
AGCATCTAGGTAGCTTTCATTGAGATTCATAGTTCCGATGTACTGATTCTACGTTTGTGTACTTTGATAG
ACTTTTTTATTCAATTCGTATTCACTACTATCTTTGTCTCGTACCGCGGTTTTTATCCTTTATTTCAGCC
CTACGAGATAGAACGATGGAGCCTAGTAATACCATTTTATGTAAGCAAAATAAGAAGAAAGACTAAAAGA
ATTAGGATATGTTGTTAATCAGGGATAAAGGTACGCATACTAGCCTTACTACGTAAATATAAGGTTACGG
TTTACGATCACTATTGCAAGATACTATTGTTTAGCATTGGCAAAGACTTGACGGGAAATCTTTGATTGGG
CCCAACCATATTCATTAAAGATCCGGGATGTGAGCTTGAACTGCTTTTCGACGCGAAGAAGGTTTACACG
TATTTTAGTAATTGGCTTATTCACTAAGGATTCTTAAGGTTTTCTTAATAGTTTTCTACGTCGGCATGCG
ATTGTTTGGTTTAGAAGACTGCTTTCTAAATATGGTTGGGTGTATTTAAGCTAGACCCATACACCCGCTC
TATGGGATTATTTACTTGTTTGAATTTTAAGATTTGTGATAATGGAACTGGACGCAAACATTTGATGGAA
AACGCATGTCATCATTAACGAGGTAACGTAGGTATCTGTCCTGCCTTAGTATTGCACGCAGCTTCCCAGG
ACGCCTAGCTATTTTTTCATCTATTCCCCTCTGTAGTAACGTAAGAGTTTTCAAGTTTTTAATTCAGACT
TTCTCTTCCTTTGTTTCCAATTTCCTTCCTTACTGCTTGATACCTTTTCAATCCCAAAGAAACCGTGTTC
TTTATATATTGTCGATTGAAAGTTACCTACATCAACTTTCCGTGTTCCATTCCGACTATAACAAACAACC
AATAAGCTCAACTAATTAAGTAAAGCTTATGTTTCAACGAAAGACTTTACAGAGAAGGAACTTGAAAGGG
CTCAATCTTAACCTGCACCCAGATGTGGGCAATAATGGCCAATTGCAGGAAAAGACATCTAGACAACAAA
TGGGTCGTGGTTCGGAATTTGAAGAACTAGGTGAGCCGCTAAAAAAACTAAAAATAGAACCAGATACGGC
TTCTGGTTTGGTTGAATTCCAACAAATGGGTCGTGGTTCGGAATTTGAAGAACTAGGTGAGCCGCTAAAA
AAACTAAAAATAGAACCAGATACGGCTTCTGGTTTGGTTAGATCTGCTAGCAAGGGCGAGGAGGATAACA
TGGCCATCATCAAGGAGTTCATGCGCTTCAAGGTGCACATGGAGGGCTCCGTGAACGGCCACGAGTTCGA
GATCGAGGGCGAGGGCGAGGGCCGCCCCTACGAGGGCACCCAGACCGCCAAGCTGAAGGTGACCAAGGGT
GGCCCCCTGCCCTTCGCCTGGGACATCCTGTCCCCTCAGTTCATGTACGGCTCCAAGGCCTACGTGAAGC
ACCCCGCCGACATCCCCGACTACTTGAAGCTGTCCTTCCCCGAGGGCTTCAAGTGGGAGCGCGTGATGAA
CTTCGAGGACGGCGGCGTGGTGACCGTGACCCAGGACTCCTCCCTGCAGGACGGCGAGTTCATCTACAAG
GTGAAGCTGCGCGGCACCAACTTCCCCTCCGACGGCCCCGTAATGCAGAAGAAGACCATGGGCTGGGAGG
CCTCCTCCGAGCGGATGTACCCCGAGGACGGCGCCCTGAAGGGCGAGATCAAGCAGAGGCTGAAGCTGAA
GGACGGCGGCCACTACGACGCTGAGGTCAAGACCACCTACAAGGCCAAGAAGCCCGTGCAGCTGCCCGGC
GCCTACAACGTCAACATCAAGTTGGACATCACCTCCCACAACGAGGACTACACCATCGTGGAACAGTACG
AACGCGCCGAGGGCCGCCACTCCACCGGCGGCATGGACGAGCTGTACAAGGGATCTTAACTCGAGTCATG
TAATTAGTTATGTCACGCTTACATTCACGCCCTCCCCCCACATCCGCTCTAACCGAAAAGGAAGGAGTTA
GACAACCTGAAGTCTAGGTCCCTATTTATTTTTTTATAGTTATGTTAGTATTAAGAACGTTATTTATATT
TCAAATTTTTCTTTTTTTTCTGTACAGACGCGTGTACGCATGTAACATTATACTGAAAACCTTGCTTGAG
AAGGTTTTGGGACGCTCGAAGGCTTTAATTTGCGGCCGGTACCCAGCTTTTGTTCCCTTTAGTGAGGGTT
AATTCCGAGCTTGGCGTAATCATGGTCATAGCTGTTTCCTGTGTGAAATTGTTATCCGCTCACAATTCCA
CACAACATAGGAGCCGGAAGCATAAAGTGTAAAGCCTGGGGTGCCTAATGAGTGAGGTAACTCACATTAA
TTGCGTTGCGCTCACTGCCCGCTTTCCAGTCGGGAAACCTGTCGTGCCAGCTGCATTAATGAATCGGCCA
ACGCGCGGGGAGAGGCGGTTTGCGTATTGGGCGCTCTTCCGCTTCCTCGCTCACTGACTCGCTGCGCTCG
GTCGTTCGGCTGCGGCGAGCGGTATCAGCTCACTCAAAGGCGGTAATACGGTTATCCACAGAATCAGGGG
ATAACGCAGGAAAGAACATGTGAGCAAAAGGCCAGCAAAAGGCCAGGAACCGTAAAAAGGCCGCGTTGCT
GGCGTTTTTCCATAGGCTCGGCCCCCCTGACGAGCATCACAAAAATCGACGCTCAAGTCAGAGGTGGCGA
AACCCGACAGGACTATAAAGATACCAGGCGTTCCCCCCTGGAAGCTCCCTCGTGCGCTCTCCTGTTCCGA
CCCTGCCGCTTACCGGATACCTGTCCGCCTTTCTCCCTTCGGGAAGCGTGGCGCTTTCTCAATGCTCACG
CTGTAGGTATCTCAGTTCGGTGTAGGTCGTTCGCTCCAAGCTGGGCTGTGTGCACGAACCCCCCGTTCAG
CCCGACCGCTGCGCCTTATCCGGTAACTATCGTCTTGAGTCCAACCCGGTAAGACACGACTTATCGCCAC
TGGCAGCAGCCACTGGTAACAGGATTAGCAGAGCGAGGTATGTAGGCGGTGCTACAGAGTTCTTGAAGTG
GTGGCCTAACTACGGCTACACTAGAAGGACAGTATTTGGTATCTGCGCTCTGCTGAAGCCAGTTACCTTC
GGAAAAAGAGTTGGTAGCTCTTGATCCGGCAAACAAACCACCGCTGGTAGCGGTGGTTTTTTTGTTTGCA
AGCAGCAGATTACGCGCAGAAAAAAAGGATCTCAAGAAGATCCTTTGATCTTTTCTACGGGGTCTGACGC
TCAGTGGAACGAAAACTCACGTTAAGGGATTTTGGTCATGAGATTATCAAAAAGGATCTTCACCTAGATC
CTTTTAAATTAAAAATGAAGTTTTAAATCAATCTAAAGTATATATGAGTAAACTTGGTCTGACAGTTACC
AATGCTTAATCAGTGAGGCACCTATCTCAGCGATCTGTCTATTTCGTTCATCCATAGTTGCCTGACTGCC
CGTCGTGTAGATAACTACGATACGGGAGGGCTTACCATCTGGCCCCAGTGCTGCAATGATACCGCGAGAC
CCACGCTCACCGGCTCCAGATTTATCAGCAATAAACCAGCCAGCCGGAAGGGCCGAGCGCAGAAGTGGTC
CTGCAACTTTATCCGCCTCCATCCAGTCTATTAATTGTTGCCGGGAAGCTAGAGTAAGTAGTTCGCCAGT
TAATAGTTTGCGCAACGTTGTTGCCATTGCTACAGGCATCGTGGTGTCACGCTCGTCGTTTGGTATGGCT
TCATTCAGCTCCGGTTCCCAACGATCAAGGCGAGTTACATGATCCCCCATGTTGTGAAAAAAAGCGGTTA
GCTCCTTCGGTCCTCCGATCGTTGTCAGAAGTAAGTTGGCCGCAGTGTTATCACTCATGGTTATGGCAGC
ACTGCATAATTCTCTTACTGTCATGCCATCCGTAAGATGCTTTTCTGTGACTGGTGAGTACTCAACCAAG
TCATTCTGAGAATAGTGTATGCGGCGACCGAGTTGCTCTTGCCCGGCGTCAATACGGGATAATACCGCGC
CACATAGCAGAACTTTAAAAGTGCTCATCATTGGAAAACGTTCTTCGGGGCGAAAACTCTCAAGGATCTT
ACCGCTGTTGAGATCCAGTTCGATGTAACCCACTCGTGCACCCAACTGATCTTCAGCATCTTTTACTTTC
ACCAGCGTTTCTGGGTGAGCAAAAACAGGAAGGCAAAATGCCGCAAAAAAGGGAATAAGGGCGACACGGA
AATGTTGAATACTCATACTCTTCCTTTTTCAATATTATTGAAGCATTTATCAGGGTTATTGTCTCATGAG
CGGATACATATTTGAATGTATTTAGAAAAATAAACAAATAGGGGTTCCGCGCACATTTCCCCGAAAAGTG
CCACCTGACGTCTAAGAAACCATTATTATCATGACATTAACCTATAAAAATAGGCGTATCACGAGGCCCT
TTCGTCTCGCGCGTTTCGGTGATGACGGTGAAAACCTCTGACACATGCAGCTCCCGGAGACGGTCACAGC
TTGTCTGTAAGCGGATGCCGGGAGCAGACAAGCCCGTCAGGGCGCGTCAGCGGGTGTTGGCGGGTGTCGG
GGCTGGCTTAACTATGCGGCATCAGAGCAGATTGTACTGAGAGTGCACCACGCTTTTCAATTCAATTCAT
CATTTTTTTTTTATTCTTTTTTTTGATTTCGGTTTCTTTGAAATTTTTTTGATTCGGTAATCTCCGAACA
GAAGGAAGAACGAAGGAAGGAGCACAGACTTAGATTGGTATATATACGCATATGTAGTGTTGAAGAAACA
TGAAATTGCCCAGTATTCTTAACCCAACTGCACAGAACAAAAACCTGCAGGAAACGAAGATAAATCATGT
CGAAAGCTACATATAAGGAACGTGCTGCTACTCATCCTAGTCCTGTTGCTGCCAAGCTATTTAATATCAT
GCACGAAAAGCAAACAAACTTGTGTGCTTCATTGGATGTTCGTACCACCAAGGAATTACTGGAGTTAGTT
GAAGCATTAGGTCCCAAAATTTGTTTACTAAAAACACATGTGGATATCTTGACTGATTTTTCCATGGAGG
GCACAGTTAAGCCGCTAAAGGCATTATCCGCCAAGTACAATTTTTTACTCTTCGAAGACAGAAAATTTGC
TGACATTGGTAATACAGTCAAATTGCAGTACTCTGCGGGTGTATACAGAATAGCAGAATGGGCAGACATT
ACGAATGCACACGGTGTGGTGGGCCCAGGTATTGTTAGCGGTTTGAAGCAGGCGGCAGAAGAAGTAACAA
AGGAACCTAGAGGCCTTTTGATGTTAGCAGAATTGTCATGCAAGGGCTCCCTATCTACTGGAGAATATAC
TAAGGGTACTGTTGACATTGCGAAGAGCGACAAAGATTTTGTTATCGGCTTTATTGCTCAAAGAGACATG
GGTGGAAGAGATGAAGGTTACGATTGGTTGATTATGACACCCGGTGTGGGTTTAGATGACAAGGGAGACG
CATTGGGTCAACAGTATAGAACCGTGGATGATGTGGTCTCTACAGGATCTGACATTATTATTGTTGGAAG
AGGACTATTTGCAAAGGGAAGGGATGCTAAGGTAGAGGGTGAACGTTACAGAAAAGCAGGCTGGGAAGCA
TATTTGAGAAGATGCGGCCAGCAAAACTAAAAAACTGTATTATAAGTAAATGCATGTATACTAAACTCAC
AAATTAGAGCTTCAATTTAATTATATCAGTTATTACCCTGCGGTGTGAAATACCGCACAGATGCGTAAGG
AGAAAATACCGCATCAGGAAATTGTAAACGTTAATATTTTGTTAAAATTCGCGTTAAATTTTTGTTAAAT
CAGCTCATTTTTTAACCAATAGGCCGAAATCGGCAAAATCCCTTATAAATCAAAAGAATAGACCGAGATA
GGGT
[37 nt withheld, positions 6025-6061]
AAAGAACGTGGACTCCAACGTCAAAGG
[49 nt withheld, positions 6089-6137]
T
[91 nt withheld, positions 6139-6229]
G
[124 nt withheld, positions 6231-6354]
CGCGCCATTCGCCATTCAGGCTGCGCAACTGTTGGGAAGGGCGATCGGTGCGGGCCTCTTCGCTATTACG
CCAGCTGGCGAAGGGGGGATGTGCTGCAAGGCGATTAAGTTGGGTAACGCCAGGGTTTTCCCAGTCACGA
CGTTGTAAAACGACGGCCAGTGAATTGTAATACGACTCACTATAGGGCGAATTGGAGC
