>Addgene plasmid #68276 | pED54pRS306 pRPS2-Ste7DS NLS(4E)-mCherry | addgene partial sequence | sequence record 139795 | T7 5'-TAATACGACTCACTATAGGG-3'
ATTCCCACTTTTACTATGCTTCAATTGACCCTTCGGTATCTCAGCATCTAGGTAGCTTTCATTGAGATTC
ATAGTTCCGATGTACTGATTCTACGTTTGTGTACTTTGATAGACTTTTTTATTCAATTCGTATTCACTAC
TATCTTTGTCTCGTACCGCGGTTTTTATCCTTTATTTCAGCCCTACGAGATAGAACGATGGAGCCTAGTA
ATACCATTTTATGTAAGCAAAATAAGAAGAAAGACTAAAAGAATTAGGATATGTTGTTAATCAGGGATAA
AGGTACGCATACTAGCCTTACTACGTAAATATAAGGTTACGGTTTACGATCACTATTGCAAGATACTATT
GTTTAGCATTGGCAAAGACTTGACGGGAAATCTTTGATTGGGCCCAACCATATTCATTAAAGATCCGGGA
TGTGAGCTTGAACTGCTTTTCGACGCGAAGAAGGTTTACACGTATTTTAGTAATTGGCTTATTCACTAAG
GATTCTTAAGGTTTTCTTAATAGTTTTCTACGTCGGCATGCGATTGTTTGGTTTAGAAGACTGCTTTCTA
AATATGGTTGGGTGTATTTAAGCTAGACCCATACACCCGCTCTATGGGATTATTTACTTGTTTGAATTTT
AAGATTTGTGATAATGGAACTGGACGCAAACATTTGATGGAAAACGCATGTCATCATTAACGAGGTAACG
TAGGTATCTGTCCTGCCTTAGTATTGCACGCAGCTTCCCAGGACGCCTAGCTATTT
