>Addgene plasmid #68276 | pED54pRS306 pRPS2-Ste7DS NLS(4E)-mCherry | addgene partial sequence | sequence record 139841 | mCherry-R 5'-TTGGTCACCTTCAGCTTGG-3'
CCTCGATCTCGAACTCGTGGCCGTTCACGGAGCCCTCCATGTGCACCTTGAAGCGCATGAACTCCTTGAT
GATGGCCATGTTATCCTCCTCGCCCTTGCTAGCAGATCTAACCAAACCAGAAGCCGTATCTGGTTCTATT
TTTAGTTTTTTTAGCGGCTCACCTAGTTCTTCAAATTCCGAACCACGACCCATTTGTTGGAATTCAACCA
AACCAGAAGCCGTATCTGGTTCTATTTTTAGTTTTTTTAGCGGCTCACCTAGTTCTTCAAATTCCGAACC
ACGACCCATTTGTTGTCTAGATGTCTTTTCCTGCAATTGGCCATTATTGCCCACATCTGGGTGCAGGTTA
AGATTGAGCCCTTTCAAGTTCCTTCTCTGTAAAGTCTTTCGTTGAAACATAAGCTTTACTTAATTAGTTG
AGCTTATTGGTTGTTTGTTATAGTCGGAATGGAACACGGAAAGTTGATGTAGGTAACTTTCAATCGACAA
TATATAAAGAACACGGTTTCTTTGGGATTGAAAAGGTATCAAGCAGTAAGGAAGGAAATTGGAAACAAAG
GAAGAGAAAGTCTGAATTAAAAACTTGAAAACTCTTACGTTACTACAGAGGGGAATAGATGAAAAAATAG
CTAGGCGTCCTGGGAAGCTGCGTGCAATACTAAGGCAGGACAGATACCTACGTTACCTCGTTAATGATGA
CATGCGTTTTCCATCAAATGTTTGCGTCCAGTTCCATTATCACAAATCTTAAAATTCAAACAAGTAAATA
ATCCCATAGAGCGGGTGTATGGGTCTAGCTTAAATACACC
